>Addgene plasmid #24172 | peZinCh-1 | depositor full sequence | sequence record 11325 | Author sequence
TAGTTATTAATAGTAATCAATTACGGGGTCATTAGTTCATAGCCCATATATGGAGTTCCGCGTTACATAA
CTTACGGTAAATGGCCCGCCTGGCTGACCGCCCAACGACCCCCGCCCATTGACGTCAATAATGACGTATG
TTCCCATAGTAACGCCAATAGGGACTTTCCATTGACGTCAATGGGTGGAGTATTTACGGTAAACTGCCCA
CTTGGCAGTACATCAAGTGTATCATATGCCAAGTACGCCCCCTATTGACGTCAATGACGGTAAATGGCCC
GCCTGGCATTATGCCCAGTACATGACCTTATGGGACTTTCCTACTTGGCAGTACATCTACGTATTAGTCA
TCGCTATTACCATGGTGATGCGGTTTTGGCAGTACATCAATGGGCGTGGATAGCGGTTTGACTCACGGGG
ATTTCCAAGTCTCCACCCCATTGACGTCAATGGGAGTTTGTTTTGGCACCAAAATCAACGGGACTTTCCA
AAATGTCGTAACAACTCCGCCCCATTGACGCAAATGGGCGGTAGGCGTGTACGGTGGGAGGTCTATATAA
GCAGAGCTGGTTTAGTGAACCGTCAGATCCGCTAGCGCCGCCACCATGGGCCATATGGTGAGCAAGGGCG
AGGAGCTGTTCACCGGGGTGGTGCCCATCCTGGTCGAGCTGGACGGCGACGTAAACGGCCACAAGTTCAG
CGTGTCCGGCGAGGGCGAGGGCGATGCCACCCACGGCAAGCTGACCCTGAAGTTCATCTGCACCACCGGT
AAGCTGCCCGTGCCCTGGCCCACCCTCGTGACCACCCTGACCTGGGGCGTGCAGTGCTTCGCCCGCTACC
CCGACCACATGAAGCAGCACGACTTCTTCAAGTCCGCCATGCCCGAAGGCTACGTCCAGGAGCGCACCAT
CTTCTTCAAGGACGACGGCAACTACAAGACCCGCGCCGAGGTGAAGTTCGAGGGCGACACCCTGGTGAAC
CGCATCGAGCTGAAGGGCATCGACTTCAAGGAGGACGGCAACATCCTGGGGCACAAGCTGGAGTACAACG
CCATCAGCGACAACGTCTATATCACCGCCGACAAGCAGAAGAACGGCATCAAGGCCAACTTCAAGATCCG
CCACAACATCGAGGACGGCAGCGTGCAGCTCGCCGACCACTACCAGCAGAACACCCCCATCGGCGACGGC
CCCGTGCTGCTGCCCGACAACCACTACCTGAGCACCCAGTCCGCCCTGTGCAAAGACCCCAACGAGAAGC
GCGATCACATGGTCCTGCTGGAGTTCGTGACCGCCGCCGGGATCACTCTCGGCATGGACGAGCTGTACAA
GTCCGGAGGCGGCGAGCTCATTCGTGGCGGATCCGGCGGAAGCGGCGGATCCGGCGGTAGCGGCGGATCC
GGCGGCTCCGGCGGATCCGGCGGCAGCGGCGGATCCGGTGGAAGCGGTGGATCCGGTGGTAGCGGTGGAT
CCGGTGGAAGCGGTGGATCCGGTGGTAGCGGTGGATCCGGGGGTCCGCGGGGCTCGGTACCCATGGTGAG
CAAGGGCGAGGAGCTGTTCACCGGGGTGGTGCCCATCCTGGTCGAGCTGGACGGCGACGTAAACGGCCAC
AAGTTCAGCGTGTCCGGCGAGGGCGAGGGCGATGCCACCCACGGCAAGCTGACCCTGAAGTTCATCTGCA
CCACCGGCAAGCTGCCCGTGCCCTGGCCCACCCTCGTGACCACCTTCGGCTACGGCCTGATGTGCTTCGC
CCGCTACCCCGACCACATGAAGCAGCACGACTTCTTCAAGTCCGCCATGCCCGAAGGCTACGTCCAGGAG
CGCACCATCTTCTTCAAGGACGACGGCAACTACAAGACCCGCGCCGAGGTGAAGTTCGAGGGCGACACCC
TGGTGAACCGCATCGAGCTGAAGGGCATCGACTTCAAGGAGGACGGCAACATCCTGGGGCACAAGCTTGA
GTACAACTACAACAGCCACAACGTCTATATCATGGCCGACAAGCAGAAGAACGGCATCAAGGTGAACTTC
AAGATCCGCCACAACATCGAGGACGGCAGCGTGCAGCTCGCCGACCACTACCAGCAGAACACCCCCATCG
GCGACGGCCCCGTGCTGCTGCCCGACAACCACTACCTGAGCTACCAGTCCGCCCTGTGCAAAGACCCCAA
CGAGAAGCGCGATCACATGGTCCTGCTGGAGTTCGTGACCGCCGCCGGGATCACTCTCGGCATGGACGAG
CTGTACAAGTAAAGCGGCCGCGACTCTAGATCATAATCAGCCATACCACATTTGTAGAGGTTTTACTTGC
TTTAAAAAACCTCCCACACCTCCCCCTGAACCTGAAACATAAAATGAATGCAATTGTTGTTGTTAACTTG
TTTATTGCAGCTTATAATGGTTACAAATAAAGCAATAGCATCACAAATTTCACAAATAAAGCATTTTTTT
CACTGCATTCTAGTTGTGGTTTGTCCAAACTCATCAATGTATCTTAAGGCGTAAATTGTAAGCGTTAATA
TTTTGTTAAAATTCGCGTTAAATTTTTGTTAAATCAGCTCATTTTTTAACCAATAGGCCGAAATCGGCAA
AATCCCTTATAAATCAAAAGAATAGACCGAGATAGGGT
[37 nt withheld, positions 2629-2665]
AAAGAACGTGGACTCCAACGTCAAAGG
[49 nt withheld, positions 2693-2741]
T
[91 nt withheld, positions 2743-2833]
G
[124 nt withheld, positions 2835-2958]
CAGGTGGCACTTTTCGGGGAAATGTGCGCGGAACCCCTATTTGTTTATTTTTCTAAATACATTCAAATAT
GTATCCGCTCATGAGACAATAACCCTGATAAATGCTTCAATAATATTGAAAAAGGAAGAGTCCTGAGGCG
GAAAGAACCAGCTGTGGAATGTGTGTCAGTTAGGGTGTGGAAAGTCCCCAGGCTCCCCAGCAGGCAGAAG
TATGCAAAGCATGCATCTCAATTAGTCAGCAACCAGGTGTGGAAAGTCCCCAGGCTCCCCAGCAGGCAGA
AGTATGCAAAGCATGCATCTCAATTAGTCAGCAACCATAGTCCCGCCCCTAACTCCGCCCATCCCGCCCC
TAACTCCGCCCAGTTCCGCCCATTCTCCGCCCCATGGCTGACTAATTTTTTTTATTTATGCAGAGGCCGA
GGCCGCCTCGGCCTCTGAGCTATTCCAGAAGTAGTGAGGAGGCTTTTTTGGAGGCCTAGGCTTTTGCAAA
GATCGATCAAGAGACAGGATGAGGATCGTTTCGCATGATTGAACAAGATGGATTGCACGCAGGTTCTCCG
GCCGCTTGGGTGGAGAGGCTATTCGGCTATGACTGGGCACAACAGACAATCGGCTGCTCTGATGCCGCCG
TGTTCCGGCTGTCAGCGCAGGGGCGCCCGGTTCTTTTTGTCAAGACCGACCTGTCCGGTGCCCTGAATGA
ACTGCAAGACGAGGCAGCGCGGCTATCGTGGCTGGCCACGACGGGCGTTCCTTGCGCAGCTGTGCTCGAC
GTTGTCACTGAAGCGGGAAGGGACTGGCTGCTATTGGGCGAAGTGCCGGGGCAGGATCTCCTGTCATCTC
ACCTTGCTCCTGCCGAGAAAGTATCCATCATGGCTGATGCAATGCGGCGGCTGCATACGCTTGATCCGGC
TACCTGCCCATTCGACCACCAAGCGAAACATCGCATCGAGCGAGCACGTACTCGGATGGAAGCCGGTCTT
GTCGATCAGGATGATCTGGACGAAGAGCATCAGGGGCTCGCGCCAGCCGAACTGTTCGCCAGGCTCAAGG
CGAGCATGCCCGACGGCGAGGATCTCGTCGTGACCCATGGCGATGCCTGCTTGCCGAATATCATGGTGGA
AAATGGCCGCTTTTCTGGATTCATCGACTGTGGCCGGCTGGGTGTGGCGGACCGCTATCAGGACATAGCG
TTGGCTACCCGTGATATTGCTGAAGAGCTTGGCGGCGAATGGGCTGACCGCTTCCTCGTGCTTTACGGTA
TCGCCGCTCCCGATTCGCAGCGCATCGCCTTCTATCGCCTTCTTGACGAGTTCTTCTGAGCGGGACTCTG
GGGTTCGAAATGACCGACCAAGCGACGCCCAACCTGCCATCACGAGATTTCGATTCCACCGCCGCCTTCT
ATGAAAGGTTGGGCTTCGGAATCGTTTTCCGGGACGCCGGCTGGATGATCCTCCAGCGCGGGGATCTCAT
GCTGGAGTTCTTCGCCCACCCTAGGGGGAGGCTAACTGAAACACGGAAGGAGACAATACCGGAAGGAACC
CGCGCTATGACGGCAATAAAAAGACAGAATAAAACGCACGGTGTTGGGTCGTTTGTTCATAAACGCGGGG
TTCGGTCCCAGGGCTGGCACTCTGTCGATACCCCACCGAGACCCCATTGGGGCCAATACGCCCGCGTTTC
TTCCTTTTCCCCACCCCACCCCCCAAGTTCGGGTGAAGGCCCAGGGCTCGCAGCCAACGTCGGGGCGGCA
GGCCCTGCCATAGCCTCAGGTTACTCATATATACTTTAGATTGATTTAAAACTTCATTTTTAATTTAAAA
GGATCTAGGTGAAGATCCTTTTTGATAATCTCATGACCAAAATCCCTTAACGTGAGTTTTCGTTCCACTG
AGCGTCAGACCCCGTAGAAAAGATCAAAGGATCTTCTTGAGATCCTTTTTTTCTGCGCGTAATCTGCTGC
TTGCAAACAAAAAAACCACCGCTACCAGCGGTGGTTTGTTTGCCGGATCAAGAGCTACCAACTCTTTTTC
CGAAGGTAACTGGCTTCAGCAGAGCGCAGATACCAAATACTGTCCTTCTAGTGTAGCCGTAGTTAGGCCA
CCACTTCAAGAACTCTGTAGCACCGCCTACATACCTCGCTCTGCTAATCCTGTTACCAGTGGCTGCTGCC
AGTGGCGATAAGTCGTGTCTTACCGGGTTGGACTCAAGACGATAGTTACCGGATAAGGCGCAGCGGTCGG
GCTGAACGGGGGGTTCGTGCACACAGCCCAGCTTGGAGCGAACGACCTACACCGAACTGAGATACCTACA
GCGTGAGCTATGAGAAAGCGCCACGCTTCCCGAAGGGAGAAAGGCGGACAGGTATCCGGTAAGCGGCAGG
GTCGGAACAGGAGAGCGCACGAGGGAGCTTCCAGGGGGAAACGCCTGGTATCTTTATAGTCCTGTCGGGT
TTCGCCACCTCTGACTTGAGCGTCGATTTTTGTGATGCTCGTCAGGGGGGCGGAGCCTATGGAAAAACGC
CAGCAACGCGGCCTTTTTACGGTTCCTGGCCTTTTGCTGGCCTTTTGCTCACATGTTCTTTCCTGCGTTA
TCCCCTGATTCTGTGGATAACCGTATTACCGCCATGCAT
Features (pLannotate 1.2.2; 14 found; start..end, strand, type, name):
     61..364     +  enhancer       CMV enhancer: human cytomegalovirus immediate early enhancer
    365..568     +  promoter       CMV promoter: human cytomegalovirus (CMV) immediate early promoter
    615..1331    +  CDS            Cerulean: Cerulean is a basic (constitutively fluorescent) cyan fluorescent protein published in 2004, derived from Aequorea victoria. It has low acid sensitivity.
   1533..2252    +  CDS            EYFP: enhanced YFP mammalian codon-optimized
   2269..2352    +  CDS            large T antigen (fragment): large T antigen from SV40 (simian virus 40)
   2375..2496    +  polyA_signal   SV40 poly(A) signal: SV40 polyadenylation signal
   2530..2958    -  rep_origin     f1 ori (sequence partly withheld): f1 bacteriophage origin of replication; arrow indicates direction of (+) strand synthesis
   2985..3089    +  promoter       AmpR promoter: bla
   3091..3448    +  promoter       SV40 promoter: SV40 enhancer and early promoter
   3483..4277    +  CDS            NeoR/KanR: aminoglycoside phosphotransferase from Tn5; aph(3')-II (or nptII); confers resistance to neomycin, kanamycin, and G418 (Geneticin®)
   4298..4450    +  CDS            ble (fragment): BLE_KLEPN - Experimental evidence at protein level: Swiss-Prot protein existence level 1. Binding protein with a strong affinity to the bleomycin family of antibiotics. Binds to CL990; an antimitotic-antibiotic compound. From Klebsiella pneumoniae.
   4509..4556    +  polyA_signal   HSV TK poly(A) signal: herpes simplex virus thymidine kinase polyadenylation signal (Cole and Stacy, 1985)
   4647..4663    -  polyA_signal   bGH poly(A) signal (fragment): bovine growth hormone polyadenylation signal
   4885..5473    +  rep_origin     ori: high-copy-number ColE1/pMB1/pBR322/pUC origin of replication
