[The description below was written by a language model from this plasmid's Addgene catalogue record and pLannotate feature annotations shown in this document.]
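Description:
peZinCh-1 is a mammalian expression plasmid built on a Clontech pCMV-type backbone that encodes eZinCh-1, a genetically encoded FRET sensor for monitoring intracellular zinc. The annotated sequence is about 5.6 kb, consistent with the recorded backbone of roughly 3.9 kb plus an insert of about 1.8 kb cloned between NheI and NotI sites. In bacteria it replicates from a high-copy ColE1/pUC-type origin, and an f1 origin is also present. A single NeoR/KanR (Tn5 aminoglycoside phosphotransferase) gene serves both hosts. The bacterial bla promoter drives it for kanamycin selection in E. coli, the SV40 early promoter drives it for G418 selection in mammalian cells, and it is terminated by the HSV TK polyadenylation signal.

The sensor cassette is driven by the human CMV immediate-early enhancer and promoter and ends at an SV40 poly(A) signal. It consists of a Cerulean cyan fluorescent protein coding region followed, after an unannotated stretch of about 200 bp that presumably forms the linker, by a yellow fluorescent protein. The automated annotation calls this protein EYFP, whereas the catalogue identifies it as Citrine. Both fluorescent domains carry the Y39H and S208C substitutions. Given the sensor's purpose, these histidine and cysteine residues likely provide zinc-binding ligands on the two proteins, so that metal binding would alter energy transfer from Cerulean to Citrine, although the record does not spell out the mechanism.

The short fragments annotated as SV40 large T antigen, ble and bGH poly(A) appear to be backbone remnants or partial matches rather than functional parts. The plasmid is intended for transient or stable expression in mammalian cells for ratiometric imaging of zinc homeostasis.
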