Addgene plasmid #24172: peZinCh-1
Depositing lab: Maarten Merkx. Publication: Genetically encoded FRET sensors to monitor intracellular Zn(2+) homeostasis. Vinkenborg JL, Nicolson TJ, Bellomo EA, Koay MS, Rutter GA, Merkx M. Nat Methods. 2009 Oct;6(10):737-40. doi: 10.1038/nmeth.1368. PubMed 19718032.
Backbone
  Vector backbone: pCMV
  Backbone manufacturer: Clontech
  Backbone size w/o insert (bp): 3900
  Vector type: Mammalian Expression
  Selectable markers: Neomycin (select with G418)
Growth in bacteria
  Bacterial resistance: Kanamycin, 50 μg/mL
  Growth temperature: 37°C
  Growth strain: DH5alpha
  Growth instructions: nova blue (for DNA amplification)
  Copy number: High Copy
Gene/Insert
  Gene/Insert name: eZinCh-1
  Insert size (bp): 1800
  Mutation: Cerulean and Citrine both contain mutations Y39H and S208C
  Promoter: CMV
  Cloning method: Restriction Enzyme; 5′ cloning site NheI (not destroyed); 3′ cloning site NotI (not destroyed)
  Sequencing primers: 5′ CMV-F; 3′ SV40pA-R
Terms and licenses: Academic/Nonprofit Terms; Industry Terms: Not Available to Industry
How to cite: peZinCh-1 was a gift from Maarten Merkx (Addgene plasmid # 24172 ; http://n2t.net/addgene:24172 ; RRID:Addgene_24172)
