>Addgene plasmid #24172 | peZinCh-1 | addgene partial sequence | sequence record 127753 | CMV-F 5'-CGCAAATGGGCGGTAGGCGTG-3'
CTATATAAGCAGAGCTGGTTTAGTGAACCGTCAGATCCGCTAGCGCCGCCACCATGGGCCATATGGTGAG
CAAGGGCGAGGAGCTGTTCACCGGGGTGGTGCCCATCCTGGTCGAGCTGGACGGCGACGTAAACGGCCAC
AAGTTCAGCGTGTCCGGCGAGGGCGAGGGCGATGCCACCCACGGCAAGCTGACCCTGAAGTTCATCTGCA
CCACCGGTAAGCTGCCCGTGCCCTGGCCCACCCTCGTGACCACCCTGACCTGGGGCGTGCAGTGCTTCGC
CCGCTACCCCGACCACATGAAGCAGCACGACTTCTTCAAGTCCGCCATGCCCGAAGGCTACGTCCAGGAG
CGCACCATCTTCTTCAAGGACGACGGCAACTACAAGACCCGCGCCGAGGTGAAGTTCGAGGGCGACACCC
TGGTGAACCGCATCGAGCTGAAGGGCATCGACTTCAAGGAGGACGGCAACATCCTGGGGCACAAGCTGGA
GTACAACGCCATCAGCGACAACGTCTATATCACCGCCGACAAGCAGAAGAACGGCATCAAGGCCAACTTC
AAGATCCGCCACAACATCGAGGACGGCAGCGTGCAGCTCGCCGACCACTACCAGCAGAACACCCCCATCG
GCGACGGCCCCGTGCTGCTGCCCGACAACCACTACCTGAGCACCCAGTCCGCCCTGTGCAAAGACCCCAA
CGAGAAGCGCGATCACATGGTCCTGCTGGAGTTCGTGACCGCCGCCGGGATCACTCTCGGCATGGACGAG
CTGTACAAGTCCGGAGGCGGCGAGCTCATTCGTGGCGGATCCGGCGGAAGCGGCGGATCCGGCGGTAGCG
GCGGATCCGGCGGCTCCGGCGGATCCGGCGGCAGCGGCGGATCCGGTGGAAGCGGTGGATCCGGTGGTAG
CGGTGGATCCGGTGGAAGCGGTGGATCCGGTGGTAGCGGTGGATCCGGGGGTCCGCGG
