>Addgene plasmid #24172 | peZinCh-1 | addgene partial sequence | sequence record 127754 | SV40pA-R 5'-GAAATTTGTGATGCTATTGC-3'
TTATAAGCTGCAATAAACAAGTTAACAACAACAATTGCATTCATTTTATGTTTCAGGTTCAGGGGGAGGT
GTGGGAGGTTTTTTAAAGCAAGTAAAACCTCTACAAATGTGGTATGGCTGATTATGATCTAGAGTCGCGG
CCGCTTTACTTGTACAGCTCGTCCATGCCGAGAGTGATCCCGGCGGCGGTCACGAACTCCAGCAGGACCA
TGTGATCGCGCTTCTCGTTGGGGTCTTTGCACAGGGCGGACTGGTAGCTCAGGTAGTGGTTGTCGGGCAG
CAGCACGGGGCCGTCGCCGATGGGGGTGTTCTGCTGGTAGTGGTCGGCGAGCTGCACGCTGCCGTCCTCG
ATGTTGTGGCGGATCTTGAAGTTCACCTTGATGCCGTTCTTCTGCTTGTCGGCCATGATATAGACGTTGT
GGCTGTTGTAGTTGTACTCAAGCTTGTGCCCCAGGATGTTGCCGTCCTCCTTGAAGTCGATGCCCTTCAG
CTCGATGCGGTTCACCAGGGTGTCGCCCTCGAACTTCACCTCGGCGCGGGTCTTGTAGTTGCCGTCGTCC
TTGAAGAAGATGGTGCGCTCCTGGACGTAGCCTTCGGGCATGGCGGACTTGAAGAAGTCGTGCTGCTTCA
TGTGGTCGGGGTAGCGGGCGAAGCACATCAGGCCGTAGCCGAAGGTGGTCACGAGGGTGGGCCAGGGCAC
G
