>Addgene plasmid #24172 | peZinCh-1 | addgene partial sequence | sequence record 128511 | CitrineRV 5'-CATCAGGCCGTAGCCGAAGG-3'
GGCCAGGGCACGGGCAGCTTGCCGGTGGTGCAGATGAACTTCAGGGTCAGCTTGCCGTGGGTGGCATCGC
CCTCGCCCTCGCCGGACACGCTGAACTTGTGGCCGTTTACGTCGCCGTCCAGCTCGACCAGGATGGGCAC
CACCCCGGTGAACAGCTCCTCGCCCTTGCTCACCATGGGTACCGAGCCCCGCGGACCCCCGGATCCACCG
CTACCACCGGATCCACCGCTTCCACCGGATCCACCGCTACCACCGGATCCACCGCTTCCACCGGATCCGC
CGCTGCCGCCGGATCCGCCGGAGCCGCCGGATCCGCCGCTACCGCCGGATCCGCCGCTTCCGCCGGATCC
GCCACGAATGAGCTCGCCGCCTCCGGACTTGTACAGCTCGTCCATGCCGAGAGTGATCCCGGCGGCGGTC
ACGAACTCCAGCAGGACCATGTGATCGCGCTTCTCGTTGGGGTCTTTGCACAGGGCGGACTGGGTGCTCA
GGTAGTGGTTGTCGGGCAGCAGCACGGGGCCGTCGCCGATGGGGGTGTTCTGCTGGTAGTGGTCGGCGAG
CTGCACGCTGCCGTCCTCGATGTTGTGGCGGATCTTGAAGTTGGCCTTGATGCCGTTCTTCTGCTTGTCG
GCGGTGATATAGACGTTGTCGCTGATGGCGTTGTACTCCAGCTTGTGCCCCAGGATGTTGCCGTCCTCCT
TGAAGTCGATGCCCTTCAGCTCGATGCGGTTCACCAGGGTGTCGCCCTCGAACTTCACCTCGGCGCGGGT
CTTGTAGTTGCCGTCGTCCTTGAAGAAGATGGTGCGCTCCTGGACGTAGCCTTCGGGCATGGCGGACTTG
AAGAAGTCGTGCTGCTTCATGTGGTCGGGGTAGCGGGCGAAGCACTGCACGCCCCAGGTCAGGGTGGTCA
CGAGGGTGGGCCAGGGCACGGGCAGCTTACCGGTGGTGCAGATGAACTTCAGGGTCAGCTTGCCGTGGGT
GGCATCGCCCTCGCCCTCGCCGGACACGCTGAACTTGTGGCCGTTTACGTCGCCGTCCAGCTCGACCAGG
ATGGGCACCACCCCGGTGAACAGCTCCTCGCCCTTGCTCAC
